Addgene plasmid #17346: pFLAG-4EHP(K121R)
Depositing lab: Dong-Er Zhang. Depositing organization: Scripps California (The Scripps Research Institute). Publication: ISG15 modification of the eIF4E cognate 4EHP enhances cap structure-binding activity of 4EHP. Okumura F, Zou W, Zhang DE. Genes Dev. 2007 Feb 1. 21(3):255-60. 10.1101/gad.1521607 PubMed 17289916.
Backbone
  Vector backbone: pFlag-CMV2
  Backbone manufacturer: Sigma
  Backbone size w/o insert (bp): 4700
  Vector type: Mammalian Expression
Growth in bacteria
  Bacterial resistance: Ampicillin, 100 μg/mL
  Growth temperature: 37°C
  Growth strain: DH5alpha
  Copy number: High Copy
Gene/Insert
  Gene/Insert name: 4EHP
  Species: H. sapiens (human)
  Insert size (bp): 750
  Mutation: K121R
  GenBank ID: NM_004846
  Entrez Gene: EIF4E2 (a.k.a. 4E-LP, 4EHP, EIF4EL3, IF4e, h4EHP)
  Tag / fusion protein: Flag (N terminal on backbone)
  Cloning method: Restriction Enzyme; 5′ cloning site HindIII (not destroyed); 3′ cloning site XbaI (not destroyed)
  Sequencing primers: 5′ CMV-F
Terms and licenses: Academic/Nonprofit Terms; Industry Terms: Not Available to Industry
How to cite: pFLAG-4EHP(K121R) was a gift from Dong-Er Zhang (Addgene plasmid # 17346 ; http://n2t.net/addgene:17346 ; RRID:Addgene_17346)
