[The description below was written by a language model from this plasmid's Addgene catalogue record.]
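Description:
pFLAG-4EHP(K121R) is a mammalian expression plasmid built on the commercial pFlag-CMV2 backbone (about 4.7 kb without insert). It is maintained in E. coli as a high-copy plasmid under ampicillin selection. The record lists no mammalian selection marker, and no feature table is provided, so backbone details beyond the catalogue fields are not documented here. The backbone name and the CMV forward sequencing primer indicate that expression is driven by the CMV immediate-early promoter, a strong constitutive promoter commonly used for transient expression in transfected mammalian cells.

The payload is a roughly 750 bp insert encoding human 4EHP (gene symbol EIF4E2), an eIF4E-related mRNA cap-binding protein. It was cloned between HindIII and XbaI sites, both of which are retained. The backbone supplies an N-terminal FLAG epitope, so the protein is produced as a FLAG-4EHP fusion that can be detected or immunoprecipitated with anti-FLAG antibodies. The insert carries a K121R point mutation, replacing a lysine with arginine. This conservative change preserves positive charge but removes a potential acceptor site for lysine-directed modifications such as ubiquitin-like protein conjugation.

The associated study concerns ISG15 modification of 4EHP and its effect on cap structure-binding activity. The construct is therefore most plausibly meant as a lysine-site mutant for comparison with wild-type FLAG-4EHP when mapping or testing ISGylation sites, although the record does not explicitly state the functional consequence of the K121R substitution.
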