>Addgene plasmid #17346 | pFLAG-4EHP(K121R) | addgene partial sequence | sequence record 23286 | CMV-F 5'-CGCAAATGGGCGGTAGGCGTG-3'
GCAGAGCTCGTTTAGTGAACCGTCAGAATTGATCTACCATGGACTACAAAGACGATGACGACAAGCTTGT
GGTACCGATGAACAACAAGTTCGACGCTTTGAAAGATGATGACAGTGGGGACCATGATCAGAATGAAGAA
AACAGCACACAGAAAGATGGTGAGAAGGAAAAAACGGAACGAGACAAGAATCAGAGCAGTAGCAAGAGAA
AGGCTGTTGTCCCTGGACCGGCAGAGCATCCCCTGCAGTACAACTACACTTTTTGGTACTCCAGGAGAAC
CCCCGGCCGTCCCACGAGCTCACAGAGCTATGAACAGAATATCAAACAGATTGGCACCTTTGCCTCTGTG
GAGCAGTTCTGGAGGTTTTATAGCCACATGGTACGTCCTGGGGACCTGACAGGCCACAGTGACTTCCATC
TCTTCAAAGAAGGAATTAGACCCATGTGGGAGGATGATGCAAATAAAAATGGTGGCAAGTGGATTATTCG
GCTGCGGAAGGGCTTGGCCTCCCGTTGCTGGGAGAATCTCATTTTGGCCATGCTGGGGGAACAGTTCATG
GTTGGGGGAGGAGATCTGTGGGGCTGTGGTGTCTGTCCGCTTTCAGGAAGACATTATTTCAATATGGAAT
AAGACTGCCAGTGACCAAGCAACCACAGCCCGAATCCGGGACACACTTCGGCGAGTGCTTAACCTACCTC
CCAACA
